Addgene plasmid #21225: pEGFP-C1-CaMKIIbeta(K43R)
Depositing lab: Tobias Meyer. Depositing organization: Stanford University. Publication: Dynamic control of CaMKII translocation and localization in hippocampal neurons by NMDA receptor stimulation. Shen K, Meyer T. Science. 1999 Apr 2. 284(5411):162-6. 10.1126/science.284.5411.162 PubMed 10102820.
Backbone
  Vector backbone: C1
  Backbone manufacturer: Clontech
  Vector type: Mammalian Expression
  Selectable markers: Neomycin (select with G418)
Growth in bacteria
  Bacterial resistance: Kanamycin, 50 μg/mL
  Growth temperature: 37°C
  Growth strain: DH5alpha
  Copy number: Unknown
Gene/Insert
  Gene/Insert name: CaMKIIbeta(K43R) (alt name: CaMKIIbeta)
  Species: R. norvegicus (rat)
  Mutation: CaMKIIbeta(K43R) Lab plasmid CF 0003.
  Entrez Gene: Camk2b (a.k.a. Ck2b)
  Tag / fusion protein: GFP
  Cloning method: Restriction Enzyme
  Sequencing primers: 5′ n/a
Terms and licenses: Academic/Nonprofit Terms; Industry Terms: Not Available to Industry
How to cite: pEGFP-C1-CaMKIIbeta(K43R) was a gift from Tobias Meyer (Addgene plasmid # 21225 ; http://n2t.net/addgene:21225 ; RRID:Addgene_21225)
