[The description below was written by a language model from this plasmid's Addgene catalogue record and pLannotate feature annotations shown in this document.]
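Description:
pEGFP-C1-CaMKIIbeta(K43R) is a mammalian expression plasmid of about 6.4 kb built on the Clontech pEGFP-C1 backbone. It encodes the beta isoform of rat calcium/calmodulin-dependent protein kinase II (Camk2b) fused to the C-terminus of EGFP. Transcription is driven by the human cytomegalovirus immediate early enhancer and promoter. The EGFP coding sequence is followed by the multiple cloning site, which acts as a linker, then by the CaMKIIbeta open reading frame and an SV40 polyadenylation signal. The automated annotation matched the insert to the mouse Camk2b protein, but the catalogue record gives the species as rat. The insert carries a K43R substitution. The record does not describe its effect, although a lysine-to-arginine change at this position in the ATP-binding region is generally used to produce a catalytically inactive kinase.

The plasmid replicates in E. coli from a high-copy ColE1/pUC-type origin, and it also contains an f1 phage origin for single-stranded DNA production. One Tn5 aminoglycoside phosphotransferase gene (NeoR/KanR) provides selection in both hosts. A bacterial bla-type promoter expresses it for kanamycin resistance, and the SV40 enhancer/early promoter, with an HSV TK polyadenylation signal, expresses it for G418 selection of transfected mammalian cells. The short large T antigen, ble and bGH poly(A) fragments in the feature table appear to be backbone remnants or partial matches and not functional elements.

The associated publication studied CaMKII translocation and localization in hippocampal neurons after NMDA receptor stimulation. This fits use of the construct for live fluorescence imaging of CaMKIIbeta distribution, with the K43R mutant available for comparison against the wild-type fusion.
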