Features (pLannotate 1.2.2; 16 found; start..end, strand, type, name):
      1..304     +  enhancer       CMV enhancer: human cytomegalovirus immediate early enhancer
    305..508     +  promoter       CMV promoter: human cytomegalovirus (CMV) immediate early promoter
    553..1269    +  CDS            EGFP: EGFP is a basic (constitutively fluorescent) green fluorescent protein published in 1996, derived from Aequorea victoria. It is reported to be a rapidly-maturing weak dimer with moderate acid sensitivity.
   1270..1335    +  misc_feature   MCS: multiple cloning site
   1348..2973    +  CDS            Camk2b: KCC2B_MOUSE - Also known as Camk2d. Experimental evidence at protein level: Swiss-Prot protein existence level 1. Calcium/calmodulin-dependent protein kinase that functions autonomously after Ca(2+)/calmodulin-binding and autophosphorylation, and is involved in dendritic spine and synapse formation, neuronal plasticity and regulation of sarcoplasmic reticulum Ca(2+) transport in skeletal muscle. In neurons, plays an essential structural role in the reorganization of the actin cytoskeleton during plasticity by binding and bundling actin filaments in a kinase-independent manner. This structural
   2987..3071    +  CDS            large T antigen (fragment): large T antigen from SV40 (simian virus 40)
   3094..3215    +  polyA_signal   SV40 poly(A) signal: SV40 polyadenylation signal
   3249..3677    -  rep_origin     f1 ori (sequence partly withheld): f1 bacteriophage origin of replication; arrow indicates direction of (+) strand synthesis
   3704..3808    +  promoter       AmpR promoter: bla
   3810..4167    +  promoter       SV40 promoter: SV40 enhancer and early promoter
   4202..4996    +  CDS            NeoR/KanR: aminoglycoside phosphotransferase from Tn5; aph(3')-II (or nptII); confers resistance to neomycin, kanamycin, and G418 (Geneticin®)
   5017..5169    +  CDS            ble (fragment): BLE_KLEPN - Experimental evidence at protein level: Swiss-Prot protein existence level 1. Binding protein with a strong affinity to the bleomycin family of antibiotics. Binds to CL990; an antimitotic-antibiotic compound. From Klebsiella pneumoniae.
   5228..5275    +  polyA_signal   HSV TK poly(A) signal: herpes simplex virus thymidine kinase polyadenylation signal (Cole and Stacy, 1985)
   5366..5382    -  polyA_signal   bGH poly(A) signal (fragment): bovine growth hormone polyadenylation signal
   5604..6192    +  rep_origin     ori: high-copy-number ColE1/pMB1/pBR322/pUC origin of replication
   6307..6366    +  enhancer       CMV enhancer (fragment): human cytomegalovirus immediate early enhancer
>Addgene plasmid #21225 | pEGFP-C1-CaMKIIbeta(K43R) | addgene full sequence | sequence record 313748 | Addgene NGS Result
CGTTACATAACTTACGGTAAATGGCCCGCCTGGCTGACCGCCCAACGACCCCCGCCCATTGACGTCAATA
ATGACGTATGTTCCCATAGTAACGCCAATAGGGACTTTCCATTGACGTCAATGGGTGGAGTATTTACGGT
AAACTGCCCACTTGGCAGTACATCAAGTGTATCATATGCCAAGTACGCCCCCTATTGACGTCAATGACGG
TAAATGGCCCGCCTGGCATTATGCCCAGTACATGACCTTATGGGACTTTCCTACTTGGCAGTACATCTAC
GTATTAGTCATCGCTATTACCATGGTGATGCGGTTTTGGCAGTACATCAATGGGCGTGGATAGCGGTTTG
ACTCACGGGGATTTCCAAGTCTCCACCCCATTGACGTCAATGGGAGTTTGTTTTGGCACCAAAATCAACG
GGACTTTCCAAAATGTCGTAACAACTCCGCCCCATTGACGCAAATGGGCGGTAGGCGTGTACGGTGGGAG
GTCTATATAAGCAGAGCTGGTTTAGTGAACCGTCAGATCCGCTAGCGCTACCGGTCGCCACCATGGTGAG
CAAGGGCGAGGAGCTGTTCACCGGGGTGGTGCCCATCCTGGTCGAGCTGGACGGCGACGTAAACGGCCAC
AAGTTCAGCGTGTCCGGCGAGGGCGAGGGCGATGCCACCTACGGCAAGCTGACCCTGAAGTTCATCTGCA
CCACCGGCAAGCTGCCCGTGCCCTGGCCCACCCTCGTGACCACCCTGACCTACGGCGTGCAGTGCTTCAG
CCGCTACCCCGACCACATGAAGCAGCACGACTTCTTCAAGTCCGCCATGCCCGAAGGCTACGTCCAGGAG
CGCACCATCTTCTTCAAGGACGACGGCAACTACAAGACCCGCGCCGAGGTGAAGTTCGAGGGCGACACCC
TGGTGAACCGCATCGAGCTGAAGGGCATCGACTTCAAGGAGGACGGCAACATCCTGGGGCACAAGCTGGA
GTACAACTACAACAGCCACAACGTCTATATCATGGCCGACAAGCAGAAGAACGGCATCAAGGTGAACTTC
AAGATCCGCCACAACATCGAGGACGGCAGCGTGCAGCTCGCCGACCACTACCAGCAGAACACCCCCATCG
GCGACGGCCCCGTGCTGCTGCCCGACAACCACTACCTGAGCACCCAGTCCGCCCTGAGCAAAGACCCCAA
CGAGAAGCGCGATCACATGGTCCTGCTGGAGTTCGTGACCGCCGCCGGGATCACTCTCGGCATGGACGAG
CTGTACAAGTCCGGACTCAGATCTCGAGCTCAAGCTTCGAATTCTGCAGTCGACGGTACCGCGGGCCCGG
GATCCACCGGATCTAGAATGGCCACCACGGTGACCTGCACCCGTTTCACGGACGAGTACCAGCTATACGA
GGATATTGGCAAGGGGGCTTTCTCTGTGGTCCGACGCTGTGTCAAGCTCTGCACCGGCCATGAGTATGCA
GCTAGGATCATTAACACCAAGAAGCTGTCAGCTAGAGATCACCAGAAGCTGGAGAGGGAGGCTCGGATCT
GCCGCCTGCTGAAGCATTCCAACATTGTACGCCTCCATGACAGCATCTCTGAAGAGGGCTTCCACTACCT
GGTCTTCGACCTGGTCACTGGTGGGGAGCTCTTTGAAGACATTGTGGCGAGAGAGTACTACAGTGAGGCT
GACGCCAGTCACTGTATCCAGCAGATCCTGGAGGCTGTTCTCCATTGTCACCAAATGGGGGTCGTCCACA
GAGACCTCAAGCCTGAAAACCTGCTCCTGGCCAGCAAATGCAAAGGGGCCGCAGTGAAACTGGCAGACTT
CGGCCTGGCCATCGAGGTTCAGGGAGACCAGCAGGCATGGTTTGGATTTGCGGGAACACCAGGCTACCTG
TCTCCCGAAGTTCTTCGGAAGGAGGCCTATGGCAAACCAGTGGATATCTGGGCATGTGGGGTGATCCTGT
ATATCCTGCTGGTGGGATACCCACCTTTCTGGGATGAGGACCAGCACAAGCTGTACCAGCAGATCAAGGC
TGGGGCCTATGACTTCCCATCCCCCGAGTGGGACACCGTTACCCCTGAAGCCAAAAACCTCATCAACCAG
ATGTTGACCATCAACCCCGCCAAGCGCATCACGGCCCACGAGGCCCTGAAGCACCCATGGGTCTGCCAAC
GATCCACGGTGGCCTCCATGATGCACAGACAGGAGACTGTGGAATGTCTGAAGAAGTTCAATGCAAGGAG
GAAGCTCAAGGGAGCCATCCTCACCACTATGCTGGCCACACGGAATTTCTCAGTGGGCAGACAGACCACC
GCTCCGGCCACAATGTCCACCGCGGCCTCCGGCACCACCATGGGGCTGGTGGAACAAGCCAAGAGTTTAC
TCAACAAGAAAGCAGACGGAGTCAAGCCCCAGACAAACAGCACCAAAAACAGCTCGGCCATCACCAGCCC
CAAAGGATCCCTCCCTCCTGCCGCCCTGGAGCCTCAAACCACCGTTATCCATAACCCAGTGGACGGCATT
AAGGAATCTTCCGACAGCACCAACACAACCATAGAGGACGAAGATGCCAAAGCCCGGAAGCAGGAAATCA
TCAAGACCACAGAGCAGCTCATCGAGGCCGTCAACAACGGCGACTTTGAGGCCTATGCGAAAATCTGTGA
CCCAGGCCTGACCTCATTTGAGCCTGAAGCTCTGGGCAACCTGGTCGAAGGGATGGATTTCCACAGATTC
TACTTTGAGAACCTGCTGGCCAAGAACAGCAAGCCGATCCACACCACTATCCTGAACCCGCACGTGCACG
TCATCGGCGAGGATGCAGCCTGCATCGCTTACATCCGCCTCACACAGTACATCGACGGCCAGGGCAGACC
CCGCACCAGCCAGTCCGAAGAGACCCGTGTGTGGCACCGCCGCGACGGCAAGTGGCAGAATGTCCATTTC
CACTGCTCGGGCGCTCCAGTGGCCCCACTGCAGTAATCTAGATAACTGATCATAATCAGCCATACCACAT
TTGTAGAGGTTTTACTTGCTTTAAAAAACCTCCCACACCTCCCCCTGAACCTGAAACATAAAATGAATGC
AATTGTTGTTGTTAACTTGTTTATTGCAGCTTATAATGGTTACAAATAAAGCAATAGCATCACAAATTTC
ACAAATAAAGCATTTTTTTCACTGCATTCTAGTTGTGGTTTGTCCAAACTCATCAATGTATCTTAACGCG
TAAATTGTAAGCGTTAATATTTTGTTAAAATTCGCGTTAAATTTTTGTTAAATCAGCTCATTTTTTAACC
AATAGGCCGAAATCGGCAAAATCCCTTATAAATCAAAAGAATAGACCGAGATAGGGT
[37 nt withheld, positions 3348-3384]
AAAGAACGTGGACTCCAACGTCAAAGG
[49 nt withheld, positions 3412-3460]
T
[91 nt withheld, positions 3462-3552]
G
[124 nt withheld, positions 3554-3677]
CAGGTGGCACTTTTCGGGGAAATGTGCGCGGAACCCCTATTTGTTTATTTTTCTAAATACATTCAAATAT
GTATCCGCTCATGAGACAATAACCCTGATAAATGCTTCAATAATATTGAAAAAGGAAGAGTCCTGAGGCG
GAAAGAACCAGCTGTGGAATGTGTGTCAGTTAGGGTGTGGAAAGTCCCCAGGCTCCCCAGCAGGCAGAAG
TATGCAAAGCATGCATCTCAATTAGTCAGCAACCAGGTGTGGAAAGTCCCCAGGCTCCCCAGCAGGCAGA
AGTATGCAAAGCATGCATCTCAATTAGTCAGCAACCATAGTCCCGCCCCTAACTCCGCCCATCCCGCCCC
TAACTCCGCCCAGTTCCGCCCATTCTCCGCCCCATGGCTGACTAATTTTTTTTATTTATGCAGAGGCCGA
GGCCGCCTCGGCCTCTGAGCTATTCCAGAAGTAGTGAGGAGGCTTTTTTGGAGGCCTAGGCTTTTGCAAA
GATCGATCAAGAGACAGGATGAGGATCGTTTCGCATGATTGAACAAGATGGATTGCACGCAGGTTCTCCG
GCCGCTTGGGTGGAGAGGCTATTCGGCTATGACTGGGCACAACAGACAATCGGCTGCTCTGATGCCGCCG
TGTTCCGGCTGTCAGCGCAGGGGCGCCCGGTTCTTTTTGTCAAGACCGACCTGTCCGGTGCCCTGAATGA
ACTGCAAGACGAGGCAGCGCGGCTATCGTGGCTGGCCACGACGGGCGTTCCTTGCGCAGCTGTGCTCGAC
GTTGTCACTGAAGCGGGAAGGGACTGGCTGCTATTGGGCGAAGTGCCGGGGCAGGATCTCCTGTCATCTC
ACCTTGCTCCTGCCGAGAAAGTATCCATCATGGCTGATGCAATGCGGCGGCTGCATACGCTTGATCCGGC
TACCTGCCCATTCGACCACCAAGCGAAACATCGCATCGAGCGAGCACGTACTCGGATGGAAGCCGGTCTT
GTCGATCAGGATGATCTGGACGAAGAGCATCAGGGGCTCGCGCCAGCCGAACTGTTCGCCAGGCTCAAGG
CGAGCATGCCCGACGGCGAGGATCTCGTCGTGACCCATGGCGATGCCTGCTTGCCGAATATCATGGTGGA
AAATGGCCGCTTTTCTGGATTCATCGACTGTGGCCGGCTGGGTGTGGCGGACCGCTATCAGGACATAGCG
TTGGCTACCCGTGATATTGCTGAAGAGCTTGGCGGCGAATGGGCTGACCGCTTCCTCGTGCTTTACGGTA
TCGCCGCTCCCGATTCGCAGCGCATCGCCTTCTATCGCCTTCTTGACGAGTTCTTCTGAGCGGGACTCTG
GGGTTCGAAATGACCGACCAAGCGACGCCCAACCTGCCATCACGAGATTTCGATTCCACCGCCGCCTTCT
ATGAAAGGTTGGGCTTCGGAATCGTTTTCCGGGACGCCGGCTGGATGATCCTCCAGCGCGGGGATCTCAT
GCTGGAGTTCTTCGCCCACCCTAGGGGGAGGCTAACTGAAACACGGAAGGAGACAATACCGGAAGGAACC
CGCGCTATGACGGCAATAAAAAGACAGAATAAAACGCACGGTGTTGGGTCGTTTGTTCATAAACGCGGGG
TTCGGTCCCAGGGCTGGCACTCTGTCGATACCCCACCGAGACCCCATTGGGGCCAATACGCCCGCGTTTC
TTCCTTTTCCCCACCCCACCCCCCAAGTTCGGGTGAAGGCCCAGGGCTCGCAGCCAACGTCGGGGCGGCA
GGCCCTGCCATAGCCTCAGGTTACTCATATATACTTTAGATTGATTTAAAACTTCATTTTTAATTTAAAA
GGATCTAGGTGAAGATCCTTTTTGATAATCTCATGACCAAAATCCCTTAACGTGAGTTTTCGTTCCACTG
AGCGTCAGACCCCGTAGAAAAGATCAAAGGATCTTCTTGAGATCCTTTTTTTCTGCGCGTAATCTGCTGC
TTGCAAACAAAAAAACCACCGCTACCAGCGGTGGTTTGTTTGCCGGATCAAGAGCTACCAACTCTTTTTC
CGAAGGTAACTGGCTTCAGCAGAGCGCAGATACCAAATACTGTTCTTCTAGTGTAGCCGTAGTTAGGCCA
CCACTTCAAGAACTCTGTAGCACCGCCTACATACCTCGCTCTGCTAATCCTGTTACCAGTGGCTGCTGCC
AGTGGCGATAAGTCGTGTCTTACCGGGTTGGACTCAAGACGATAGTTACCGGATAAGGCGCAGCGGTCGG
GCTGAACGGGGGGTTCGTGCACACAGCCCAGCTTGGAGCGAACGACCTACACCGAACTGAGATACCTACA
GCGTGAGCTATGAGAAAGCGCCACGCTTCCCGAAGGGAGAAAGGCGGACAGGTATCCGGTAAGCGGCAGG
GTCGGAACAGGAGAGCGCACGAGGGAGCTTCCAGGGGGAAACGCCTGGTATCTTTATAGTCCTGTCGGGT
TTCGCCACCTCTGACTTGAGCGTCGATTTTTGTGATGCTCGTCAGGGGGGCGGAGCCTATGGAAAAACGC
CAGCAACGCGGCCTTTTTACGGTTCCTGGCCTTTTGCTGGCCTTTTGCTCACATGTTCTTTCCTGCGTTA
TCCCCTGATTCTGTGGATAACCGTATTACCGCCATGCATTAGTTATTAATAGTAATCAATTACGGGGTCA
TTAGTTCATAGCCCATATATGGAGTTCCG
